>Addgene plasmid #52363 | pTT5-hSDC1-S15A | addgene partial sequence | sequence record 82370 | CMV-F 5'-CGCAAATGGGCGGTAGGCGTG-3'
AGCAGAGCTCGTTTAGTGAACCGTCAGATCCTCACTCTCTTCCGCATCGCTGTCTGCGAGGGCCAGCTGT
TGGGCTCGCGGTTGAGGACAAACTCTTCGCGGTCTTTCCAGTACTCTTGGATCGGAAACCCGTCGGCCTC
CGAACGGTACTCCGCCACCGAGGGACCTGAGCGAGTCCGCATCGACCGGATCGGAAAACCTCTCGAGAAA
GGCGTCTAACCAGTCACAGTCGCAAGGTAGGCTGAGCACCGTGGCGGGCGGCAGCGGGTGGCGGTCGGGG
TTGTTTCTGGCGGAGGTGCTGCTGATGATGTAATTAAAGTAGGCGGTCTTGAGACGGCGGATGGTCGAGG
TGAGGTGTGGCAGGCTTGAGATCCAGCTGTTGGGGTGAGTACTCCCTCTCAAAAGCGGGCATTACTTCTG
CGCTAAGATTGTCAGTTTCCAAAAACGAGGAGGATTTGATATTCACCTGGCCCGATCTGGCCATACACTT
GAGTGACAATGACATCCACTTTGCCTTTCTCTCCACAGGTGTCCACTCCCAGGTCCAAGTTTAAACGGAT
CTCTAGCGAATTCCCTCTAGAGGGCCCGTTTCTGCTAGCAAGCTTATGAGGCGCGCGGCGCTCTGGCTCT
GGCTGTGCGCGCTGGCGCTGAGCCTGCAGCTGGCCCTGCCGCAAATTGTGGCTACTAATTTGCCCCCTGA
AGATCAAGATGGCGCTGGGGATGACTCTGACAACTTCTCCGGCTCAGGTGCAGGTGCTTTGCAAGATATC
ACCTTGTCACAGCAGACCCCCTCCACTTGGAAGGACACGCAGCTCCTGACGGCTATTCCCACGTCTCCAG
AACCCACCGGCCTGGAGGCTACAGCTGCCTCCACCTCCACCCTGCCGGCTGGAGAGGGGCCCAAGGAGGG
AGAGGCTGTA
