>Addgene plasmid #52363 | pTT5-hSDC1-S15A | addgene partial sequence | sequence record 82937 | rb_glob_PA_term-R 5'-CCCATATGTCCTTCCGAGTG-3'
CTATTGCAATGAAAATAAATTTCCTTTATTAGCCAGAGGTCGAGGTCGGGGGATCCTCAGGCATAGAATT
CCTCCTGTTTGGTGGGCTTCTGGTAGGCCCCGCCGTTGGCTTGTTTCGGCTCCTCCAAGGAGTAGCTGCC
TTCGTCCTTCTTCTTCATGCGGTACAGCATGAAACCCACCAGGCACACAGCAAAGATGAGCCCCACGAGG
CCTCCGGCAATGACCCCTCCCAGCACCTCTTTCCTGTCCAGGAGGCCCTGTGAGGCCCCCGTGGCCCCCT
GATCCACTGGGGACTGGTTCCGGCGGTCAGGCTCCACGGCCACTACAGCCGTATTCTCCCCCGAGGTTTC
AAAGGTGAAGTCCTGCTCCCCAGAGCCCTCTGCTGCTGGGAGCTGACTGGAGGCTCCATCCTCAGCAGCC
CTCTCGGTGGCAGAAGGACCTCCATCCTCTGTGTGGGGAGTGTGAAGGTCAGCTTGGCTGGGTCCTGCAG
GGGTTGAGGTCTCATGGTGGCCAGGCTGCATGTCCCTGTGGGGGTGGGAGGTGGCGGGCTCCTGGGCCGT
GGTGGCTGTGGTCGTTGAGGCCTGATGAGTGGTCGGGAGCTGTGTGGTCTCCCTGGGTCGGGGGGTGGCC
TCCTGCTCCTGGGCGGTGAGGCCAGGCTCCACTTCTGGCAGGACTACAGCCTCTCCCTCCTTGGGCCCCT
CTCCAGCCGGCAGGGTGGAGGTGGAGGCAGCTGTAGCCTCCAGGCCGGTGGGTTCTGGAGACGTGGGAAT
AGCCGTCAGGAGCTGCGTGTCCTTCCAAGTGGAGGGGGTCTGCTGTGACAAGGTGATATCTTGCAAAGCA
CCTGCACCTGAGCCGGAGAAGTTGTCAGAGTCATCCCCAGCGCCATCTTGATCTTC
