[The description below was written by a language model from this plasmid's Addgene catalogue record.]
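Description:
pTT5-hSDC1-S15A is a mammalian expression plasmid built on the pTT5 backbone (about 4.4 kb without insert), a vector designed for transient protein production in HEK293-EBNA1 (293E) cells grown in suspension. In bacteria it is maintained as a high-copy plasmid under ampicillin selection. No feature table accompanies the record, so the bacterial origin, polyadenylation signal and any element that lets the vector benefit from EBNA1 in the host cells are not itemised. pTT-series vectors are generally understood to rely on an EBV oriP sequence for EBNA1-dependent episomal retention and enhanced expression. No mammalian selection marker is listed, which fits a transient expression format.

The payload is a 933 bp human SDC1 (syndecan-1, CD138) coding insert placed between HindIII and BamHI sites and driven by the CMV promoter. No epitope tag or reporter is recorded. The insert carries the intended S15A substitution, with residues numbered from the mature protein after removal of the signal peptide, and the record also notes an additional R95Q change under the same numbering scheme. Syndecan-1 is a transmembrane proteoglycan whose ectodomain serines serve as attachment points for glycosaminoglycan chains, so replacing serine 15 with alanine would be expected to prevent chain addition at that position. The associated work examined how the prosecretory mitogen lacritin recognises heparanase-modified syndecan-1 through a hybrid site involving core protein sequence plus heparan and chondroitin sulfate. This construct therefore appears to serve as a site-specific mutant for producing syndecan-1 and testing the contribution of that serine to ligand binding.
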