Addgene plasmid #52363: pTT5-hSDC1-S15A
Purpose: expresses human Syndecan-1 serine 15 mutated to alanine (numbering excludes signal peptide) in HEK293-EBNA1 (293E) suspension culture.
Depositing lab: Gordon Laurie. Depositing organization: University of Virginia. Publication: Targeting of heparanase-modified syndecan-1 by prosecretory mitogen lacritin requires conserved core GAGAL plus heparan and chondroitin sulfate as a novel hybrid binding site that enhances selectivity. Zhang Y, Wang N, Raab RW, McKown RL, Irwin JA, Kwon I, van Kuppevelt TH, Laurie GW. J Biol Chem. 2013 Apr 26;288(17):12090-101. doi: 10.1074/jbc.M112.422717. Epub 2013 Mar 15. PubMed 23504321.
Backbone
  Vector backbone: pTT5
  Backbone manufacturer: NRC Biotechnology Research Institute
  Backbone size w/o insert (bp): 4401
  Vector type: Mammalian Expression
Growth in bacteria
  Bacterial resistance: Ampicillin, 100 μg/mL
  Growth temperature: 37°C
  Growth strain: DH5alpha
  Copy number: High Copy
Gene/Insert
  Gene/Insert name: SDC1 (alt name: Syndecan-1 serine 15 mutated to alanine)
  Species: H. sapiens (human)
  Insert size (bp): 933
  Mutation: S15A and R95Q (according to numbering in Fig. 2A of associated publication)
  Entrez Gene: SDC1 (a.k.a. CD138, SDC, SYND1, syndecan)
  Promoter: CMV
  Cloning method: Restriction Enzyme; 5′ cloning site HindIII (unknown if destroyed); 3′ cloning site BamHI (unknown if destroyed)
  Sequencing primers: 5′ CCATACACTTGAGTGACAATGAC; 3′ TATGTCCTTCCGAGTGAGAG
Resource information
  A portion of this plasmid was derived from a plasmid made by: pTT5 backbone used in his plasmids was obtained from Yves Durocher at National Research Council of Canada (NRC)
Terms and licenses: Academic/Nonprofit Terms; Industry Terms: Not Available to Industry
How to cite: pTT5-hSDC1-S15A was a gift from Gordon Laurie (Addgene plasmid # 52363 ; http://n2t.net/addgene:52363 ; RRID:Addgene_52363)
